>Addgene plasmid #91465 | pHH0103_EPS8L1-1/1-IS1/2 | addgene full sequence | sequence record 192348 | Addgene NGS Result
AAACCATTATTATCATGACATTAACCTATAAAAATAGGCGTATCACGAGGCCCTTTCGTCTTCAAGAATT
CCCGACACCATCGAATGGTGCAAAACCTTTCGCGGTATGGCATGATAGCGCCCGGAAGAGAGTCAATTCA
GGGTGGTGAATGTGAAACCAGTAACGTTATACGATGTCGCAGAGTATGCCGGTGTCTCTTATCAGACCGT
TTCCCGCGTGGTGAACCAGGCCAGCCACGTTTCTGCGAAAACGCGGGAAAAAGTGGAAGCGGCGATGGCG
GAGCTGAATTACATTCCCAACCGCGTGGCACAACAACTGGCGGGCAAACAGTCGTTGCTGATTGGCGTTG
CCACCTCCAGTCTGGCCCTGCACGCGCCGTCGCAAATTGTCGCGGCGATTAAATCTCGCGCCGATCAACT
GGGTGCCAGCGTGGTGGTGTCGATGGTAGAACGAAGCGGCGTCGAAGCCTGTAAAGCGGCGGTGCACAAT
CTTCTCGCGCAACGCGTCAGTGGGCTGATCATTAACTATCCGCTGGATGACCAGGATGCCATTGCTGTGG
AAGCTGCCTGCACTAATGTTCCGGCGTTATTTCTTGATGTCTCTGACCAGACACCCATCAACAGTATTAT
TTTCTCCCATGAAGACGGTACGCGACTGGGCGTGGAGCATCTGGTCGCATTGGGTCACCAGCAAATCGCG
CTGTTAGCGGGCCCATTAAGTTCTGTCTCGGCGCGTCTGCGTCTGGCTGGCTGGCATAAATATCTCACTC
GCAATCAAATTCAGCCGATAGCGGAACGGGAAGGCGACTGGAGTGCCATGTCCGGTTTTCAACAAACCAT
GCAAATGCTGAATGAGGGCATCGTTCCCACTGCGATGCTGGTTGCCAACGATCAGATGGCGCTGGGCGCA
ATGCGCGCCATTACCGAGTCCGGGCTGCGCGTTGGTGCGGATATCTCGGTAGTGGGATACGACGATACCG
AAGACAGCTCATGTTATATCCCGCCGTTAACCACCATCAAACAGGATTTTCGCCTGCTGGGGCAAACCAG
CGTGGACCGCTTGCTGCAACTCTCTCAGGGCCAGGCGGTGAAGGGCAATCAGCTGTTGCCCGTCTCACTG
GTGAAAAGAAAAACCACCCTGGCGCCCAATACGCAAACCGCCTCTCCCCGCGCGTTGGCCGATTCATTAA
TGCAGCTGGCACGACAGGTTTCCCGACTGGAAAGCGGGCAGTGAGCGCAACGCAATTAATGTAAGTTAGC
TCACTCATTAGGCACAATTCTCATGTTTGACAGCTTATCATCGACTGCACGGTGCACCAATGCTTCTGGC
GTCAGGCAGCCATCGGAAGCTGTGGTATGGCTGTGCAGGTCGTAAATCACTGCATAATTCGTGTCGCTCA
AGGCGCACTCCCGTTCTGGATAATGTTTTTTGCGCCGACATCATAACGGTTCTGGCAAATATTCTGAAAT
GAGCTGTTGACAATTAATCATCGGCTCGTATAATGTGTGGAATTGTGAGCGGATAACAATTTCACACAGG
AAACAGCCAGTCCGTTTAGGTGTTTTCACGAGCACTTCACCAACAAGGACCATAGATTATGAAAATCGAA
GAACACCATCACCATCACCATTCCAGCGGTAAGCTTATGTCCCCTATACTAGGTTATTGGAAAATTAAGG
GCCTTGTGCAACCCACTCGACTTCTTTTGGAATATCTTGAAGAAAAATATGAAGAGCATTTGTATGAGCG
CGATGAAGGTGATAAATGGCGAAACAAAAAGTTTGAATTGGGTTTGGAGTTTCCCAATCTTCCTTATTAT
ATTGATGGTGATGTTAAATTAACACAGTCTATGGCCATCATACGTTATATAGCTGACAAGCACAACATGT
TGGGTGGTTGTCCAAAAGAGCGTGCAGAGATTTCAATGCTTGAAGGAGCGGTTTTGGATATTAGATACGG
TGTTTCGAGAATTGCATATAGTAAAGACTTTGAAACTCTCAAAGTTGATTTTCTTAGCAAGCTACCTGAA
ATGCTGAAAATGTTCGAAGATCGTTTATGTCATAAAACATATTTAAATGGTGATCATGTAACCCATCCTG
ACTTCATGTTGTATGACGCTCTTGATGTTGTTTTATACATGGACCCAATGTGCCTGGATGCGTTCCCAAA
ATTAGTTTGTTTTAAAAAACGTATTGAAGCTATCCCACAAATTGATAAGTACTTGAAATCCAGCAAGTAT
ATAGCATGGCCTTTGCAGGGCTGGCAAGCCACGTTTGGTGGTGGCGACCATCCTCCAAAATCGGATCTGG
AAGTTCTGTTCCAGGGGCCCCTGTCCAGCGGTCTGGTTCCGCGTGGTTCCGGTACCGCGGCCCAGCCGGC
CATGGCCCAGGGCGCGCTGAAATGGGTGCTGTGCAACTATGATTTTCAGGCCCGTAATTCTTCTGAACTG
TCCGTCAAACAGCGTGATGTTCTGGAAGTTCTGGATGATTCCCGTAAATGGTGGAAAGTTCGTGATCCAG
CAGGTCAGGAAGGTTATGTCCCATACAACATTCTGACCCCATATCCGGCGGCCGCATA
[142 nt withheld, positions 2579-2720]
C
[98 nt withheld, positions 2722-2819]
AGTTTGTACTGGTGACGAAACTCAGTGTCTAGCTAGAGTGGC
[149 nt withheld, positions 2862-3010]
T
[41 nt withheld, positions 3012-3052]
T
[62 nt withheld, positions 3054-3115]
A
[35 nt withheld, positions 3117-3151]
CCTCCCTCAATCGGTTGAATGTCGCCCTTTTGTCTTTGGCGCTGGTAAACCATATGAA
[86 nt withheld, positions 3210-3295]
T
[54 nt withheld, positions 3297-3350]
CTAGCGCCGCCCTATACCTTGTCTGCCTCCCCGCGTTGCGTCGCGGTGCATGGAGCCGGGCCACCTCGAC
CTGAATGGAAGCCGGCGGCACCTCGCTAACGGATTCACCACTCCAAGAATTGGAGCCAATCAATTCTTGC
GGAGAACTGTGAATGCGCAAACCAACCCTTGGCAGAACATATCCATCGCGTCCGCCATCTCCAGCAGCCG
CACGCGGCGCATCTCGGGCAGCGTTGGGTCCTGGCCACGGGTGCGCATGATCGTGCTCCTGTCGTTGAGG
ACCCGGCTAGGCTGGCGGGGTTGCCTTACTGGTTAGCAGAATGAATCACCGATACGCGAGCGAACGTGAA
GCGACTGCTGCTGCAAAACGTCTGCGACCTGAGCAACAACATGAATGGTCTTCGGTTTCCGTGTTTCGTA
AAGTCTGGAAACGCGGAAGTCAGCGCCCTGCACCATTATGTTCCGGATCTGCATCGCAGGATGCTGCTGG
CTACCCTGTGGAACACCTACATCTGTATTAACGAAGCGCTGGCATTGACCCTGAGTGATTTTTCTCTGGT
CCCGCCGCATCCATACCGCCAGTTGTTTACCCTCACAACGTTCCAGTAACCGGGCATGTTCATCATCAGT
AACCCGTATCGTGAGCATCCTCTCTCGTTTCATCGGTATCATTACCCCCATGAACAGAAATCCCCCTTAC
ACGGAGGCATCAGTGACCAAACAGGAAAAAACCGCCCTTAACATGGCCCGCTTTATCAGAAGCCAGACAT
TAACGCTTCTGGAGAAACTCAACGAGCTGGACGCGGATGAACAGGCAGACATCTGTGAATCGCTTCACGA
CCACGCTGATGAGCTTTACCGCAGGATCCGCGAAATTGTAAGCGTTAATATTTTGTTAAAATTCGCGTTA
AATTTTTGTTAAATCAGCTCATTTTTTAACCAATAGGCCGAAATCGGCAAAATCCCTTATAAATCAAAAG
AATAGACCGAGATAGGGT
[37 nt withheld, positions 4349-4385]
AAAGAACGTGGACTCCAACGTCAAAGG
[49 nt withheld, positions 4413-4461]
T
[91 nt withheld, positions 4463-4553]
G
[124 nt withheld, positions 4555-4678]
CGCGGATCCTGCCTCGCGCGTTTCGGTGATGACGGTGAAAACCTCTGACACATGCAGCTCCCGGAGACGG
TCACAGCTTGTCTGTAAGCGGATGCCGGGAGCAGACAAGCCCGTCAGGGCGCGTCAGCGGGTGTTGGCGG
GTGTCGGGGCGCAGCCATGACCCAGTCACGTAGCGATAGCGGAGTGTATACTGGCTTAACTATGCGGCAT
CAGAGCAGATTGTACTGAGAGTGCACCATATGCGGTGTGAAATACCGCACAGATGCGTAAGGAGAAAATA
CCGCATCAGGCGCTCTTCCGCTTCCTCGCTCACTGACTCGCTGCGCTCGGTCGTTCGGCTGCGGCGAGCG
GTATCAGCTCACTCAAAGGCGGTAATACGGTTATCCACAGAATCAGGGGATAACGCAGGAAAGAACATGT
GAGCAAAAGGCCAGCAAAAGGCCAGGAACCGTAAAAAGGCCGCGTTGCTGGCGTTTTTCCATAGGCTCCG
CCCCCCTGACGAGCATCACAAAAATCGACGCTCAAGTCAGAGGTGGCGAAACCCGACAGGACTATAAAGA
TACCAGGGTTTCCCCCTGGAAGCTCCCTCGTGCGCTCTCCTGTTCCGACCCTGCCGCTTACCGGATACCT
GTCCGCCTTTCTCCCTTCGGGAAGCGTGGCGCTTTCTCATAGCTCACGCTGTAGGTATCTCAGTTCGGTG
TAGGTCGTTCGCTCCAAGCTGGGCTGTGTGCACGAACCCCCCGTTCAGCCCGACCGCTGCGCCTTATCCG
GTAACTATCGTCTTGAGTCCAACCCGGTAAGACACGACTTATCGCCACTGGCAGCAGCCACTGGTAACAG
GATTAGCAGAGCGAGGTATGTAGGCGGTGCTACAGAGTTCTTGAAGTGGTGGCCTAACTACGGCTACACT
AGAAGGACAGTATTTGGTATCTGCGCTCTGCTGAAGCCAGTTACCTTCGGAAAAAGAGTTGGTAGCTCTT
GATCCGGCAAACAAACCACCGCTGGTAGCGGTGGTTTTTTTGTTTGCAAGCAGCAGATTACGCGCAGAAA
AAAAGGATCTCAAGAAGATCCTTTGATCTTTTCTACGGGGTCTGACGCTCAGTGGAACGAAAACTCACGT
TAAGGGATTTTGGTCATGAGATTATCAAAAAGGATCTTCACCTAGATCCTTTTAAATTAAAAATGAAGTT
TTAAATCAATCTAAAGTATATATGAGTAAACTTGGTCTGACAGTTACCAATGCTTAATCAGTGAGGCACC
TATCTCAGCGATCTGTCTATTTCGTTCATCCATAGTTGCCTGACTCCCCGTCGTGTAGATAACTACGATA
CGGGAGGGCTTACCATCTGGCCCCAGTGCTGCAATGATACCGCGAGACCCACGCTCACCGGCTCCAGATT
TATCAGCAATAAACCAGCCAGCCGGAAGGGCCGAGCGCAGAAGTGGTCCTGCAACTTTATCCGCCTCCAT
CCAGTCTATTAATTGTTGCCGGGAAGCTAGAGTAAGTAGTTCGCCAGTTAATAGTTTGCGCAACGTTGTT
GCCATTGCTGCAGGCATCGTGGTGTCACGCTCGTCGTTTGGTATGGCTTCATTCAGCTCCGGTTCCCAAC
GATCAAGGCGAGTTACATGATCCCCCATATTGTGCAAAAAAGCGGTTAGCTCCTTCGGTCCTCCGATCGT
TGTCAGAAGTAAGTTGGCCGCAGTGTTATCACTCATGGTTATGGCAGCACTGCATAATTCTCTTACTGTC
ATGCCATCCGTAAGATGCTTTTCTGTGACTGGTGAGTACTCAACCAAGTCATTCTGAGAATAGTGTATGC
GGCGACCGAGTTGCTCTTGCCCGGCGTCAACACGGGATAATACCGCGCCACATAGCAGAACTTTAAAAGT
GCTCATCATTGGAAAACGTTCTTCGGGGCGAAAACTCTCAAGGATCTTACCGCTGTTGAGATCCAGTTCG
ATGTAACCCACTCGTGCACCCAACTGATCTTCAGCATCTTTTACTTTCACCAGCGTTTCTGGGTGAGCAA
AAACAGGAAGGCAAAATGCCGCAAAAAAGGGAATAAGGGCGACACGGAAATGTTGAATACTCATACTCTT
CCTTTTTCAATATTATTGAAGCATTTATCAGGGTTATTGTCTCATGAGCGGATACATATTTGAATGTATT
TAGAAAAATAAACAAATAGGGGTTCCGCGCACATTTCCCCGAAAAGTGCCACCTGACGTCTAAG
Features (pLannotate 1.2.2; 21 found; start..end, strand, type, name):
     74..151     +  promoter       lacIq promoter: lacI (mutant); In the lacIq allele, a single base change in the promoter boosts expression of the lacI gene about 10-fold.
    152..1234    +  CDS            lacI: lac repressor; lacI; The lac repressor binds to the lac operator to inhibit transcription in E. coli. This inhibition can be relieved by adding lactose or isopropyl-β-D-thiogalactopyranoside (IPTG).
   1247..1268    +  protein_bind   CAP binding site: CAP binding activates transcription in the presence of cAMP. E. coli catabolite activator protein
   1287..1304    +  promoter       tet promoter (fragment): E. coli promoter for tetracycline efflux protein gene
   1477..1505    +  promoter       tac promoter: strong E. coli promoter; hybrid between the trp and lac UV5 promoters
   1513..1529    +  protein_bind   lac operator: The lac repressor binds to the lac operator to inhibit transcription in E. coli. This inhibition can be relieved by adding lactose or isopropyl-β-D-thiogalactopyranoside (IPTG). lac repressor encoded by lacI
   1614..1631    +  CDS            6xHis: 6xHis affinity tag
   1647..2300    +  CDS            GST26_SCHJA: Experimental evidence at protein level: Swiss-Prot protein existence level 1. GST isoenzymes appear to play a central role in the parasite detoxification system. Other functions are also suspected including a role in increasing the solubility of haematin in the parasite gut. From Schistosoma japonicum (Blood fluke).
   2370..2567    +  CDS            EPS8L1 (fragment): ES8L1_HUMAN - Also known as DRC3, EPS8R1. Experimental evidence at protein level: Swiss-Prot protein existence level 1. Stimulates guanine exchange activity of SOS1. May play a role in membrane ruffling and remodeling of the actin cytoskeleton. From Homo sapiens (Human).
   2583..2630    +  terminator     fd terminator (sequence withheld): central terminator from bacteriophage fd (Otsuka and Kunisawa, 1982)
   2635..2847    +  CDS            M13 gene III (fragment) (sequence partly withheld): pIII; III; minor coat protein
   2862..3332    +  CDS            M13 gene III (fragment) (sequence partly withheld): pIII; III; minor coat protein
   3354..3424    +  CDS            TcR (fragment): tetracycline efflux protein; tet; confers resistance to tetracycline
   3666..4046    -  CDS            YPB1_ECOLX: Protein predicted: Swiss-Prot protein existence level 4. From Escherichia coli.
   4063..4214    +  CDS            rop (fragment): Rop protein, which maintains plasmids at low copy number; rop
   4250..4678    -  rep_origin     f1 ori (sequence partly withheld): f1 bacteriophage origin of replication; arrow indicates direction of (+) strand synthesis
   4687..4726    +  CDS            rop (fragment): Rop protein, which maintains plasmids at low copy number; rop
   4828..4968    +  misc_feature   bom: basis of mobility region from pBR322
   5154..5741    -  rep_origin     ori: high-copy-number ColE1/pMB1/pBR322/pUC origin of replication
   5915..6772    -  CDS            bla: BLAT_ECOLX - Experimental evidence at protein level: Swiss-Prot protein existence level 1. TEM-type are the most prevalent beta-lactamases in enterobacteria; they hydrolyze the beta-lactam bond in susceptible beta-lactam antibiotics, thus conferring resistance to penicillins and cephalosporins. TEM-3 and TEM-4 are capable of hydrolyzing cefotaxime and ceftazidime. TEM-5 is capable of hydrolyzing ceftazidime. TEM-6 is capable of hydrolyzing ceftazidime and aztreonam. TEM-8/CAZ-2, TEM- 16/CAZ-7 and TEM-24/CAZ-6 are markedly active against ceftazidime. IRT- 4 shows resistance to beta-lactamase in
   6773..6877    -  promoter       AmpR promoter: bla
