[The description below was written by a language model from this plasmid's Addgene catalogue record and pLannotate feature annotations shown in this document.]
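Description:
pHH0103_EPS8L1-1/1-IS1/2 is a bacterial expression plasmid of about 6.9 kb, built on the pHH0103 backbone, for producing and purifying a human SH3 domain from EPS8L1 (an EPS8-related protein linked to SOS1 exchange activity and actin remodelling). It is propagated in E. coli under ampicillin selection through the TEM beta-lactamase gene and its native promoter. Replication relies on a ColE1/pBR322-type origin accompanied by the bom region. The catalogue lists the plasmid as low copy, although the rop gene is annotated only as two fragments interrupted by an f1 phage origin, which would in principle allow single-stranded DNA production with helper phage.

The expression cassette is driven by the strong hybrid tac promoter with a downstream lac operator. The plasmid also carries lacI under the lacIq promoter, so repression is supplied in cis and expression is induced with IPTG. The annotated open reading frame elements run in order as a 6xHis tag, Schistosoma japonicum glutathione S-transferase, and then the EPS8L1 fragment (roughly 200 bp annotated; 221 bp insert by the catalogue), which was cloned between SfiI and NotI sites. This arrangement points to an N-terminally His- and GST-tagged SH3 domain suitable for nickel or glutathione affinity purification, though the record does not state whether a protease cleavage site separates the tags from the domain. A phage fd terminator follows the insert. Beyond it lie fragments of M13 gene III and of the tetracycline resistance gene, apparently remnants of a phagemid display ancestor rather than functional parts. The construct belongs to a collection made for family-wide analysis of human SH3 domain binding specificities.
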