Addgene plasmid #91465: pHH0103_EPS8L1-1/1-IS1/2
Purpose: Protein expression and purification of human SH3 domain construct EPS8L1-1/1-IS1/2
Depositing lab: Sachdev Sidhu. Depositing organization: University of Toronto. Publication: Comprehensive Analysis of the Human SH3 Domain Family Reveals a Wide Variety of Non-canonical Specificities. Teyra J, Huang H, Jain S, Guan X, Dong A, Liu Y, Tempel W, Min J, Tong Y, Kim PM, Bader GD, Sidhu SS. Structure. 2017 Oct 3;25(10):1598-1610.e3. doi: 10.1016/j.str.2017.07.017. Epub 2017 Sep 7. PubMed 28890361.
Backbone
  Vector backbone: pHH0103
  Vector type: Bacterial Expression
Growth in bacteria
  Bacterial resistance: Ampicillin, 100 μg/mL
  Growth temperature: 37°C
  Growth strain: DH5alpha
  Copy number: Low Copy
Gene/Insert
  Gene/Insert name: EPS8L1-1/1-IS1/2
  Species: H. sapiens (human)
  Insert size (bp): 221
  Entrez Gene: EPS8L1 (a.k.a. DRC3, EPS8R1, MGC4642, PP10566, FLJ20258, MGC23164)
  Cloning method: Restriction Enzyme; 5′ cloning site Sfi1 (unknown if destroyed); 3′ cloning site Not1 (unknown if destroyed)
Terms and licenses: Academic/Nonprofit Terms; Industry Terms: Not Available to Industry
How to cite: pHH0103_EPS8L1-1/1-IS1/2 was a gift from Sachdev Sidhu (Addgene plasmid # 91465 ; http://n2t.net/addgene:91465 ; RRID:Addgene_91465)
