>Addgene plasmid #91465 | pHH0103_EPS8L1-1/1-IS1/2 | depositor partial sequence | sequence record 175953 | insert sequence
GGTACCGAATTCGGATCCGCGCGCTGAAATGGGTGCTGTGCAACTATGATTTTCAGGCCCGTAATTCTTC
TGAACTGTCCGTCAAACAGCGTGATGTTCTGGAAGTTCTGGATGATTCCCGTAAATGGTGGAAAGTTCGT
GATCCAGCAGGTCAGGAAGGTTATGTCCCATACAACATTCTGACCCCATATCCGGCGGCCGCTAGCTAAG
TCGACGAGCTC
